>Addgene plasmid #46680 | pcDNA3.2 mir-1-1 reporter mir16-1.1 | depositor full sequence | sequence record 117386 | pcDNA3.2 mir-1-1 reporter mir16-1.1 sequence 5984 bps
GACGGATCGGGAGATCTCCCGATCCCCTATGGTCGACTCTCAGTACAATCTGCTCTGATGCCGCATAGTT
AAGCCAGTATCTGCTCCCTGCTTGTGTGTTGGAGGTCGCTGAGTAGTGCGCGAGCAAAATTTAAGCTACA
ACAAGGCAAGGCTTGACCGACAATTGCATGAAGAATCTGCTTAGGGTTAGGCGTTTTGCGCTGCTTCGCG
ATGTACGGGCCAGATATACGCGTTGACATTGATTATTGACTAGTTATTAATAGTAATCAATTACGGGGTC
ATTAGTTCATAGCCCATATATGGAGTTCCGCGTTACATAACTTACGGTAAATGGCCCGCCTGGCTGACCG
CCCAACGACCCCCGCCCATTGACGTCAATAATGACGTATGTTCCCATAGTAACGCCAATAGGGACTTTCC
ATTGACGTCAATGGGTGGACTATTTACGGTAAACTGCCCACTTGGCAGTACATCAAGTGTATCATATGCC
AAGTACGCCCCCTATTGACGTCAATGACGGTAAATGGCCCGCCTGGCATTATGCCCAGTACATGACCTTA
TGGGACTTTCCTACTTGGCAGTACATCTACGTATTAGTCATCGCTATTACCATGGTGATGCGGTTTTGGC
AGTACATCAATGGGCGTGGATAGCGGTTTGACTCACGGGGATTTCCAAGTCTCCACCCCATTGACGTCAA
TGGGAGTTTGTTTTGGCACCAAAATCAACGGGACTTTCCAAAATGTCGTAACAACTCCGCCCCATTGACG
CAAATGGGCGGTAGGCGTGTACGGTGGGAGGTCTATATAAGCAGAGCTCTCTGGCTAACTAGAGAACCCA
CTGCTTACTGGCTTATCGAAATTAATACGACTCACTATAGGGAGACCCAAGCTGGCTAGTTAAGCTATCA
ACAAGTTTGTACAAAAAAGCAGGCTATATTTCTTTTTATTCATAGCTCTTATGATAGCAAACTCAGCAGT
GCCTTAGCAGCACGTAAATATTGGCGTTAAGATTCTAAAATTATCTCCAGTATTAACTGTGCTGCTGAAG
TAAGGTTGAGCATACTCTACAGTTGTGTTTTAATGTATATTAATGTTCCCAGCTTTCTTGTACAAAGTGG
TTGATCTAGAGGGCCCGCAGTGGGGTCAGCTTCTACCGGGGCGGCGTCCCGGGGTCTTGGAACTGCATGC
AGACTGCCTGCTTGGGAAACATACTTCTTTATATGCCCATATGGACCTGCTAAGCTATGGAATGTAAAGA
AGTATGTATCTCAGGCCGGGACCTCTCTCGCCGCACTGAGGGGCACTCCACACCACGGGGGCCGCCGCGG
CCGACAGCCAGCCAGGCGGCTGTGGTGGGGGTGAGGCTGGGGCGGCAGGCTGCCTGGGCGTTGGTGGACG
GTCGTGTCCCCGCCAGCATTGTTCTGTCACTTTGCCTGTGTCAGCAGGTGGAAGTGCTCACCAGACATTC
GAAGGTAAGCCTATCCCTAACCCTCTCCTCGGTCTCGATTCTACGCGTACCGGTTAGTAATGAGTTTAAA
CGGGGGAGGCTAACTGAAACACGGAAGGAGACAATACCGGAAGGAACCCGCGCTATGACGGCAATAAAAA
GACAGAATAAAACGCACGGGTGTTGGGTCGTTTGTTCATAAACGCGGGGTTCGGTCCCAGGGCTGGCACT
CTGTCGATACCCCACCGAGACCCCATTGGGGCCAATACGCCCGCGTTTCTTCCTTTTCCCCACCCCACCC
CCCAAGTTCGGGTGAAGGCCCAGGGCTCGCAGCCAACGTCGGGGCGGCAGGCCCTGCCATAGCAGATCTG
CGCAGCTGGGGCTCTAGGGGGTATCCCC
[124 nt withheld, positions 1849-1972]
C
[32 nt withheld, positions 1974-2005]
CA
[57 nt withheld, positions 2008-2064]
A
[49 nt withheld, positions 2066-2114]
CCTTTGACGTTGGAGTCCACGTTCTTT
[37 nt withheld, positions 2142-2178]
ACCCTATCTCGGTCTATTCTTTTGATTTATAAGGGATTTTGGGGATTTCGGCCTATTGGTTAAAAAATGA
GCTGATTTAACAAAAATTTAACGCGAATTAATTCTGTGGAATGTGTGTCAGTTAGGGTGTGGAAAGTCCC
CAGGCTCCCCAGCAGGCAGAAGTATGCAAAGCATGCATCTCAATTAGTCAGCAACCAGGTGTGGAAAGTC
CCCAGGCTCCCCAGCAGGCAGAAGTATGCAAAGCATGCATCTCAATTAGTCAGCAACCATAGTCCCGCCC
CTAACTCCGCCCATCCCGCCCCTAACTCCGCCCAGTTCCGCCCATTCTCCGCCCCATGGCTGACTAATTT
TTTTTATTTATGCAGAGGCCGAGGCCGCCTCTGCCTCTGAGCTATTCCAGAAGTAGTGAGGAGGCTTTTT
TGGAGGCCTAGGCTTTTGCAAAAAGCTCCCGGGAGCTTGTATATCCATTTTCGGATCTGATCAAGAGACA
GGATGAGGATCGTTTCGCATGATTGAACAAGATGGATTGCACGCAGGTTCTCCGGCCGCTTGGGTGGAGA
GGCTATTCGGCTATGACTGGGCACAACAGACAATCGGCTGCTCTGATGCCGCCGTGTTCCGGCTGTCAGC
GCAGGGGCGCCCGGTTCTTTTTGTCAAGACCGACCTGTCCGGTGCCCTGAATGAACTGCAGGACGAGGCA
GCGCGGCTATCGTGGCTGGCCACGACGGGCGTTCCTTGCGCAGCTGTGCTCGACGTTGTCACTGAAGCGG
GAAGGGACTGGCTGCTATTGGGCGAAGTGCCGGGGCAGGATCTCCTGTCATCTCACCTTGCTCCTGCCGA
GAAAGTATCCATCATGGCTGATGCAATGCGGCGGCTGCATACGCTTGATCCGGCTACCTGCCCATTCGAC
CACCAAGCGAAACATCGCATCGAGCGAGCACGTACTCGGATGGAAGCCGGTCTTGTCGATCAGGATGATC
TGGACGAAGAGCATCAGGGGCTCGCGCCAGCCGAACTGTTCGCCAGGCTCAAGGCGCGCATGCCCGACGG
CGAGGATCTCGTCGTGACCCATGGCGATGCCTGCTTGCCGAATATCATGGTGGAAAATGGCCGCTTTTCT
GGATTCATCGACTGTGGCCGGCTGGGTGTGGCGGACCGCTATCAGGACATAGCGTTGGCTACCCGTGATA
TTGCTGAAGAGCTTGGCGGCGAATGGGCTGACCGCTTCCTCGTGCTTTACGGTATCGCCGCTCCCGATTC
GCAGCGCATCGCCTTCTATCGCCTTCTTGACGAGTTCTTCTGAGCGGGACTCTGGGGTTCGCGAAATGAC
CGACCAAGCGACGCCCAACCTGCCATCACGAGATTTCGATTCCACCGCCGCCTTCTATGAAAGGTTGGGC
TTCGGAATCGTTTTCCGGGACGCCGGCTGGATGATCCTCCAGCGCGGGGATCTCATGCTGGAGTTCTTCG
CCCACCCCAACTTGTTTATTGCAGCTTATAATGGTTACAAATAAAGCAATAGCATCACAAATTTCACAAA
TAAAGCATTTTTTTCACTGCATTCTAGTTGTGGTTTGTCCAAACTCATCAATGTATCTTATCATGTCTGT
ATACCGTCGACCTCTAGCTAGAGCTTGGCGTAATCATGGTCATAGCTGTTTCCTGTGTGAAATTGTTATC
CGCTCACAATTCCACACAACATACGAGCCGGAAGCATAAAGTGTAAAGCCTGGGGTGCCTAATGAGTGAG
CTAACTCACATTAATTGCGTTGCGCTCACTGCCCGCTTTCCAGTCGGGAAACCTGTCGTGCCAGCTGCAT
TAATGAATCGGCCAACGCGCGGGGAGAGGCGGTTTGCGTATTGGGCGCTCTTCCGCTTCCTCGCTCACTG
ACTCGCTGCGCTCGGTCGTTCGGCTGCGGCGAGCGGTATCAGCTCACTCAAAGGCGGTAATACGGTTATC
CACAGAATCAGGGGATAACGCAGGAAAGAACATGTGAGCAAAAGGCCAGCAAAAGGCCAGGAACCGTAAA
AAGGCCGCGTTGCTGGCGTTTTTCCATAGGCTCCGCCCCCCTGACGAGCATCACAAAAATCGACGCTCAA
GTCAGAGGTGGCGAAACCCGACAGGACTATAAAGATACCAGGCGTTTCCCCCTGGAAGCTCCCTCGTGCG
CTCTCCTGTTCCGACCCTGCCGCTTACCGGATACCTGTCCGCCTTTCTCCCTTCGGGAAGCGTGGCGCTT
TCTCAATGCTCACGCTGTAGGTATCTCAGTTCGGTGTAGGTCGTTCGCTCCAAGCTGGGCTGTGTGCACG
AACCCCCCGTTCAGCCCGACCGCTGCGCCTTATCCGGTAACTATCGTCTTGAGTCCAACCCGGTAAGACA
CGACTTATCGCCACTGGCAGCAGCCACTGGTAACAGGATTAGCAGAGCGAGGTATGTAGGCGGTGCTACA
GAGTTCTTGAAGTGGTGGCCTAACTACGGCTACACTAGAAGGACAGTATTTGGTATCTGCGCTCTGCTGA
AGCCAGTTACCTTCGGAAAAAGAGTTGGTAGCTCTTGATCCGGCAAACAAACCACCGCTGGTAGCGGTGG
TTTTTTTGTTTGCAAGCAGCAGATTACGCGCAGAAAAAAAGGATCTCAAGAAGATCCTTTGATCTTTTCT
ACGGGGTCTGACGCTCAGTGGAACGAAAACTCACGTTAAGGGATTTTGGTCATGAGATTATCAAAAAGGA
TCTTCACCTAGATCCTTTTAAATTAAAAATGAAGTTTTAAATCAATCTAAAGTATATATGAGTAAACTTG
GTCTGACAGTTACCAATGCTTAATCAGTGAGGCACCTATCTCAGCGATCTGTCTATTTCGTTCATCCATA
GTTGCCTGACTCCCCGTCGTGTAGATAACTACGATACGGGAGGGCTTACCATCTGGCCCCAGTGCTGCAA
TGATACCGCGAGACCCACGCTCACCGGCTCCAGATTTATCAGCAATAAACCAGCCAGCCGGAAGGGCCGA
GCGCAGAAGTGGTCCTGCAACTTTATCCGCCTCCATCCAGTCTATTAATTGTTGCCGGGAAGCTAGAGTA
AGTAGTTCGCCAGTTAATAGTTTGCGCAACGTTGTTGCCATTGCTACAGGCATCGTGGTGTCACGCTCGT
CGTTTGGTATGGCTTCATTCAGCTCCGGTTCCCAACGATCAAGGCGAGTTACATGATCCCCCATGTTGTG
CAAAAAAGCGGTTAGCTCCTTCGGTCCTCCGATCGTTGTCAGAAGTAAGTTGGCCGCAGTGTTATCACTC
ATGGTTATGGCAGCACTGCATAATTCTCTTACTGTCATGCCATCCGTAAGATGCTTTTCTGTGACTGGTG
AGTACTCAACCAAGTCATTCTGAGAATAGTGTATGCGGCGACCGAGTTGCTCTTGCCCGGCGTCAATACG
GGATAATACCGCGCCACATAGCAGAACTTTAAAAGTGCTCATCATTGGAAAACGTTCTTCGGGGCGAAAA
CTCTCAAGGATCTTACCGCTGTTGAGATCCAGTTCGATGTAACCCACTCGTGCACCCAACTGATCTTCAG
CATCTTTTACTTTCACCAGCGTTTCTGGGTGAGCAAAAACAGGAAGGCAAAATGCCGCAAAAAAGGGAAT
AAGGGCGACACGGAAATGTTGAATACTCATACTCTTCCTTTTTCAATATTATTGAAGCATTTATCAGGGT
TATTGTCTCATGAGCGGATACATATTTGAATGTATTTAGAAAAATAAACAAATAGGGGTTCCGCGCACAT
TTCCCCGAAAAGTGCCACCTGACGTC
Features (pLannotate 1.2.2; 24 found; start..end, strand, type, name):
     36..80      -  misc_feature   bom (fragment): basis of mobility region from pBR322
    235..614     +  enhancer       CMV enhancer: human cytomegalovirus immediate early enhancer
    615..818     +  promoter       CMV promoter: human cytomegalovirus (CMV) immediate early promoter
    814..847     +  LTR            5' LTR (truncated) (fragment): truncated 5' long terminal repeat (LTR) from HIV-1
    863..881     +  promoter       T7 promoter: promoter for bacteriophage T7 RNA polymerase
    911..935     +  protein_bind   attB1: mutant version of attB; recombination site for the Gateway® BP reaction BP Clonase™
    975..1055    +  ncRNA          mir-16: Accession: RF00254 - mir-16 microRNA precursor family
   1100..1120    -  protein_bind   attB2: mutant version of attB; core recombination site for the Gateway® BP reaction BP Clonase™
   1199..1275    +  ncRNA          mir-1: Accession: RF00103 - mir-1 microRNA precursor family
   1474..1515    +  CDS            V5 tag: epitope tag from simian virus 5
   1599..1647    +  polyA_signal   HSV TK poly(A) signal: herpes simplex virus thymidine kinase polyadenylation signal (Cole and Stacy, 1985)
   1738..1754    -  polyA_signal   bGH poly(A) signal (fragment): bovine growth hormone polyadenylation signal
   1849..2277    +  rep_origin     f1 ori (sequence partly withheld): f1 bacteriophage origin of replication; arrow indicates direction of (+) strand synthesis
   2291..2620    +  promoter       SV40 promoter: SV40 enhancer and early promoter
   2687..3478    +  CDS            neo: KKA2_KLEPN - Also known as kan, nptII. Experimental evidence at protein level: Swiss-Prot protein existence level 1. Resistance to kanamycin, neomycin, paromomycin, ribostamycin, butirosin and gentamicin B. From Klebsiella pneumoniae.
   3504..3662    +  CDS            ble (fragment): BLE_KLEPN - Experimental evidence at protein level: Swiss-Prot protein existence level 1. Binding protein with a strong affinity to the bleomycin family of antibiotics. Binds to CL990; an antimitotic-antibiotic compound. From Klebsiella pneumoniae.
   3657..3778    +  polyA_signal   SV40 poly(A) signal: SV40 polyadenylation signal
   3851..3867    -  protein_bind   lac operator: The lac repressor binds to the lac operator to inhibit transcription in E. coli. This inhibition can be relieved by adding lactose or isopropyl-β-D-thiogalactopyranoside (IPTG). lac repressor encoded by lacI
   3875..3905    -  promoter       lac promoter: promoter for the E. coli lac operon
   3920..3941    -  protein_bind   CAP binding site: CAP binding activates transcription in the presence of cAMP. E. coli catabolite activator protein
   3954..4046    -  CDS            lacI (fragment): lac repressor; lacI; The lac repressor binds to the lac operator to inhibit transcription in E. coli. This inhibition can be relieved by adding lactose or isopropyl-β-D-thiogalactopyranoside (IPTG).
   4229..4817    -  rep_origin     ori: high-copy-number ColE1/pMB1/pBR322/pUC origin of replication
   4988..5848    -  CDS            AmpR: β-lactamase; bla; confers resistance to ampicillin, carbenicillin, and related antibiotics
   5849..5953    -  promoter       AmpR promoter: bla
