[The description below was written by a language model from this plasmid's Addgene catalogue record and pLannotate feature annotations shown in this document.]
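Description:
pcDNA3.2 mir-1-1 reporter mir16-1.1 is a mammalian expression plasmid for studying pri-miRNA processing, built by Gateway recombination into a pcDNA3.2/V5-DEST derivative that already carries a human mir-1-1 hairpin. It is maintained in E. coli at high copy through a ColE1/pUC-type origin with ampicillin selection (AmpR under its own bla promoter), and it also contains an f1 origin. For selection in mammalian cells, an SV40 enhancer/early promoter drives the neomycin phosphotransferase gene, terminated by an SV40 poly(A) signal, giving G418 resistance.

The payload is a single CMV enhancer/promoter-driven transcript. Downstream of the promoter and a T7 promoter, attB1 and attB2 sites flank a synthetic mutant version of the human miR-16-1 primary transcript, annotated as a mir-16 family precursor. Just beyond attB2 lies the mir-1 precursor, so both hairpins are made on the same RNA, which ends at the HSV TK polyadenylation signal. The record lists mir-1-1 as a "C-terminal tag", but functionally it is a co-transcribed hairpin. This presumably serves as an internal reference against which processing of the mutant miR-16-1 hairpin can be compared. The backbone's V5 epitope sequence is still present downstream, but it has no evident role here because the insert is non-coding.

The specific mutations are not given in the record, which refers to the sequence and the associated publication on primary-sequence determinants of pri-miRNA hairpin processing. The deposited full sequence is 5,984 nt, shorter than the 8,038 bp listed for the empty backbone. This is consistent with the destination cassette having been replaced by the small insert during Gateway cloning.
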