Addgene plasmid #46680: pcDNA3.2 mir-1-1 reporter mir16-1.1
Purpose: Expresses a mutant version of the wild-type miR-16-1 in mammalian cells
Depositing lab: David Bartel. Depositing organization: Whitehead Institute for Biomedical Research. Publication: Beyond Secondary Structure: Primary-Sequence Determinants License Pri-miRNA Hairpins for Processing. Auyeung VC, Ulitsky I, McGeary SE, Bartel DP. Cell. 2013 Feb 14;152(4):844-58. doi: 10.1016/j.cell.2013.01.031. PubMed 23415231.
Backbone
  Vector backbone: pcDNA3.2 V5-DEST mir-1-1 reporter
  Backbone manufacturer: Bartel lab (Addgene plasmid# 46646)
  Backbone size w/o insert (bp): 8038
  Vector type: Mammalian Expression, RNAi
  Selectable markers: Neomycin (select with G418)
Growth in bacteria
  Bacterial resistance: Ampicillin, 100 μg/mL
  Growth temperature: 37°C
  Growth strain: DH5alpha
  Copy number: High Copy
Gene/Insert
  Gene/Insert name: mir16-1.1 (alt name: mutant version of mir16-1 pri-mRNA)
  Species: H. sapiens (human), Synthetic
  Mutation: see sequence and publication
  Entrez Gene: MIR16-1 (a.k.a. MIRN16-1, miRNA16-1, mir-16-1)
  Promoter: CMV
  Tag / fusion protein: hsa-mir-1-1 (C terminal on insert); V5 (C terminal on backbone)
  Cloning method: Gateway Cloning
  Sequencing primers: 5′ CMV-F; 3′ TK-pA-R
Terms and licenses: Academic/Nonprofit Terms; Industry Terms: Not Available to Industry
How to cite: pcDNA3.2 mir-1-1 reporter mir16-1.1 was a gift from David Bartel (Addgene plasmid # 46680 ; http://n2t.net/addgene:46680 ; RRID:Addgene_46680)
