>Addgene plasmid #46680 | pcDNA3.2 mir-1-1 reporter mir16-1.1 | addgene partial sequence | sequence record 75704 | CMV-F 5'-CGCAAATGGGCGGTAGGCGTG-3'
GAAATTAATACGACTCACTATAGGGAGACCCAAGCTGGCTAGTTAAGCTATCAACAAGTTTGTACAAAAA
AGCAGGCTATATTTCTTTTTATTCATAGCTCTTATGATAGCAAACTCAGCAGTGCCTTAGCAGCACGTAA
ATATTGGCGTTAAGATTCTAAAATTATCTCCAGTATTAACTGTGCTGCTGAAGTAAGGTTGAGCATACTC
TACAGTTGTGTTTTAATGTATATTAATGTTCCCAGCTTTCTTGTACAAAGTGGTTGATCTAGAGGGCCCG
CAGTGGGGTCAGCTTCTACCGGGGCGGCGTCCCGGGGTCTTGGAACTGCATGCAGACTGCCTGCTTGGGA
AACATACTTCTTTATATGCCCATATGGACCTGCTAAGCTATGGAATGTAAAGAAGTATGTATCTCAGGCC
GGGACCTCTCTCGCCGCACTGAGGGGCACTCCACACCACGGGGGCCGCCGCGGCCGACAGCCAGCCAGGC
GGCTGTGGTGGGGGTGAGGCTGGGGCGGCAGGCTGCCTGGGCGTTGGTGGACGGTCGTGTCCCCGCCAGC
ATTGTTCTGTCACTTTGCCTGTGTCAGCAGGTGGAAGTGCTCACCAGACATTCGAAGGTAAGCCTATCCC
TAACCCTCTCCTCGGTCTCGATTCTACGCGTACCGGTTAGTAATGAGTTTAAACGGGGGAGGCTAACTGA
AACACGGAAGGAGACAATACCGGAAGGAACCCGCGCTATGACGGCAATAAAAAGACAGAATAAAACGCAC
GGGTGTTGGGTCGTTTGTTCATAAACGCGGGGTTCGGTCCCAGGGCTGGCACTCTGTCGATACCCCACCG
AGACCCCATTGGGGCCAATACGCCCGCGTTTCTTCCTTTTCCCCACCCCACCCCCC
